Addgene plasmid #244325: pAAVLINKv1-pCALM1-Cre-3'-CUX1-FLAG
Purpose: 3' AAVLINK plasmid for CUX1 expression
Depositing lab: Zhonghua Lu. Depositing organization: Shenzhen Institute of Advanced Technology (SIAT), Chinese Academy of Sciences. Publication: AAVLINK: A potent DNA-recombination method for large cargo delivery in gene therapy. Lin J, Lin Y, Liu N, Cao W, Zhang J, Wen S, Zhang Y, Liao W, Hong Z, Lin Y, Liu Q, Liu H, Li Q, Chen B, Li M, Luo Z, Yang L, Yang Y, Zheng SH, Wang Y, Chu H, Hu Y, Qin Y, Luo BX, Tian S, Chen Y, Yan T, Yang L, Wang H, Liu T, Jiang Y, Lu Z. Cell. 2026 Feb 5;189(3):969-986.e17. doi: 10.1016/j.cell.2025.12.039. Epub 2026 Jan 27. PubMed 41605211.
Backbone
  Vector backbone: pAAV-MCS2
  Backbone manufacturer: Steve Jackson (Addgene # 46954)
  Vector type: AAV
Growth in bacteria
  Bacterial resistance: Ampicillin, 100 μg/mL
  Growth temperature: 37°C
  Growth strain: NEB Stable
  Copy number: High Copy
Gene/Insert
  Gene/Insert name: CUX1
  Species: H. sapiens (human)
  Entrez Gene: CUX1 (a.k.a. CASP, CDP, CDP/Cut, CDP1, COY1, CUTL1, CUX, Clox, Cux/CDP, GDDI, GOLIM6, Nbla10317, p100, p110, p200, p75)
  Promoter: pCALM1
  Tag / fusion protein: FLAG (C terminal on insert)
  Cloning method: Restriction Enzyme; 5′ cloning site unknown (unknown if destroyed)
Terms and licenses: Academic/Nonprofit Terms; Industry Terms: Not Available to Industry
Depositor comments: See publication for corresponding AAV Link vectors.
How to cite: pAAVLINKv1-pCALM1-Cre-3'-CUX1-FLAG was a gift from Zhonghua Lu (Addgene plasmid # 244325 ; http://n2t.net/addgene:244325 ; RRID:Addgene_244325)
