[The description below was written by a language model from this plasmid's Addgene catalogue record and pLannotate feature annotations shown in this document.]
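Description:
pAAVLINKv1-pCALM1-Cre-3'-CUX1-FLAG is an AAV transfer plasmid built on the pAAV-MCS2 backbone and serves as the 3' half of a two-vector AAVLINK pair for delivering human CUX1, a coding sequence too large to fit comfortably in a single AAV genome. It is propagated in E. coli as a high-copy plasmid through a ColE1/pUC-type origin with ampicillin selection (AmpR under its own promoter), and it also carries an f1 phage origin. The payload lies between AAV2 inverted terminal repeats, which allow the cassette to be packaged into recombinant AAV. The left ITR is annotated only as short fragments in the sequencing-derived feature table, while the right one is detected in full.

Within the ITRs, the catalogue lists a CALM1 promoter, which is not itself annotated but presumably occupies the short unannotated stretch upstream of the Cre recombinase coding sequence. Cre is followed by pieces of a chimeric β-globin/immunoglobulin intron that flank a lox2272 site. Next comes a large C-terminal fragment of the CUX1 open reading frame fused to a 3xFLAG tag, then a truncated WPRE and SV40 polyadenylation sequences. This layout suggests that Cre made from this vector recombines its lox2272 site with a matching site on the companion 5' vector, joining the two genomes. Because the lox scar sits inside intronic sequence, it would be removed by splicing to give a seamless full-length, FLAG-tagged CUX1 transcript. The record does not spell out this mechanism, nor does it identify the partner 5' plasmid, referring instead to the associated publication for the corresponding vectors.
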