Features (pLannotate 1.2.2; 20 found; start..end, strand, type, name):
     12..39      +  repeat_region  AAV2 ITR (fragment): inverted terminal repeat of adeno-associated virus serotype 2 inverted
     68..86      +  repeat_region  AAV2 ITR (fragment): inverted terminal repeat of adeno-associated virus serotype 2 inverted
    273..1301    +  CDS            cre: RECR_BPP1 - Experimental evidence at protein level: Swiss-Prot protein existence level 1. Catalyzes site-specific recombination between two 34-base- pair LOXP sites. Its role is to maintain the phage genome as a monomeric unit-copy plasmid in the lysogenic state. From Escherichia phage P1 (Bacteriophage P1).
   1305..1345    +  intron         chimeric intron (fragment): chimera between introns from human β-globin and immunoglobulin heavy chain genes
   1352..1376    +  protein_bind   lox2272 (fragment): Cre-mediated recombination occurs in the 8-bp core sequence (GGATACTT). lox2272 sites are compatible with each other, but incompatible with loxP or loxN sites (Lee and Saito, 1988). Cre recombinase
   1386..1477    +  intron         chimeric intron (fragment): chimera between introns from human β-globin and immunoglobulin heavy chain genes
   1471..4032    +  CDS            CUX1 (fragment): CUX1_HUMAN - Also known as CUTL1. Experimental evidence at protein level: Swiss-Prot protein existence level 1. [CDP/Cux p110]: Plays a role in cell cycle progression, in particular at the G1/S transition. As cells progress into S phase, a fraction of CUX1 molecules is proteolytically processed into N- terminally truncated proteins of 110 kDa. While CUX1 only transiently binds to DNA and carries the CCAAT-displacement activity, CDP/Cux p110 makes a stable interaction with DNA and stimulates expression of genes such as POLA1. From Homo sapiens (Human).
   4039..4104    +  CDS            3xFLAG: three tandem FLAG® epitope tags, followed by an enterokinase cleavage site
   4116..4273    +  misc_feature   WPRE (fragment): woodchuck hepatitis virus posttranscriptional regulatory element
   4279..4363    +  misc_feature   WPRE (fragment): woodchuck hepatitis virus posttranscriptional regulatory element
   4362..4405    -  polyA_signal   SV40 poly(A) signal (fragment): SV40 polyadenylation signal
   4409..4476    -  polyA_signal   SV40 poly(A) signal (fragment): SV40 polyadenylation signal
   4582..4722    +  repeat_region  AAV2 ITR: inverted terminal repeat of adeno-associated virus serotype 2 inverted
   4727..4778    -  misc_feature   bom (fragment): basis of mobility region from pBR322
   4797..5252    +  rep_origin     f1 ori (sequence partly withheld): f1 bacteriophage origin of replication; arrow indicates direction of (+) strand synthesis
   5253..5302    -  misc_feature   bom (fragment): basis of mobility region from pBR322
   5404..5439    -  CDS            rop (fragment): Rop protein, which maintains plasmids at low copy number; rop
   5534..5638    +  promoter       AmpR promoter: bla
   5639..6499    +  CDS            AmpR: β-lactamase; bla; confers resistance to ampicillin, carbenicillin, and related antibiotics
   6670..7258    +  rep_origin     ori: high-copy-number ColE1/pMB1/pBR322/pUC origin of replication
>Addgene plasmid #244325 | pAAVLINKv1-pCALM1-Cre-3'-CUX1-FLAG | addgene full sequence | sequence record 491962 | Addgene NGS Result
CCTGCAGGCAGCTGCGCGCTCGCTCGCTCACTGAGGCCGCCCGGGCGTCGGGCGACCTTTGGTCGCCCGG
CCTCAGTGAGCGAGCGCGCAGAGAGGGAGTGGCCAACTCCATCACTAGGGGTTCCTGCGGCCGCACGCGT
CGCTCTGCGCGAGGCGGCTCCGCCGCGGCGGAGGGATACGGCGCACCATATATATATCGCGGGGCGCAGA
CTCGCGCTCCGGCAGTGGTGCTGGGAGTGTCGTGGACGCCGTGCCGTTACTCGTACGCCACCATGTCCAA
TTTACTGACCGTACACCAAAATTTGCCTGCATTACCGGTCGATGCAACGAGTGATGAGGTTCGCAAGAAC
CTGATGGACATGTTCAGGGATCGCCAGGCGTTTTCTGAGCATACCTGGAAAATGCTTCTGTCCGTTTGCC
GGTCGTGGGCGGCATGGTGCAAGTTGAATAACCGGAAATGGTTTCCCGCAGAACCTGAAGATGTTCGCGA
TTATCTTCTATATCTTCAGGCGCGCGGTCTGGCAGTAAAAACCATCCAGCAACATTTGGGCCAGCTAAAC
ATGCTTCATCGTCGGTCCGGGCTGCCACGACCAAGTGACAGCAATGCTGTTTCACTGGTTATGCGGCGGA
TCCGAAAAGAAAACGTTGATGCCGGTGAACGTGCAAAACAGGCTCTAGCGTTCGAACGCACTGATTTCGA
CCAGGTTCGTTCACTCATGGAAAATAGCGATCGCTGCCAGGATATACGTAATCTGGCATTTCTGGGGATT
GCTTATAACACCCTGTTACGTATAGCCGAAATTGCCAGGATCAGGGTTAAAGATATCTCACGTACTGACG
GTGGGAGAATGTTAATCCATATTGGCAGAACGAAAACGCTGGTTAGCACCGCAGGTGTAGAGAAGGCACT
TAGCCTGGGGGTAACTAAACTGGTCGAGCGATGGATTTCCGTCTCTGGTGTAGCTGATGATCCGAATAAC
TACCTGTTTTGCCGGGTCAGAAAAAATGGTGTTGCCGCGCCATCTGCCACCAGCCAGCTATCAACTCGCG
CCCTGGAAGGGATTTTTGAAGCAACTCATCGATTGATTTACGGCGCTAAGGATGACTCTGGTCAGAGATA
CCTGGCCTGGTCTGGACACAGTGCCCGTGTCGGAGCCGCGCGAGATATGGCCCGCGCTGGAGTTTCAATA
CCGGAGATCATGCAAGCTGGTGGCTGGACCAATGTAAATATTGTAATGAACTATATCCGTAACCTGGATA
GTGAAACAGGGGCAATGGTGCGCCTGCTGGAAGATGGCGATTAGGTAAGTATCAAGGTTACAAGACAGGT
TTAAGGAGACCAATAACTAGTATAACTTCGTATAGGATACTTTATAGCAATTTATGAAACTGGGCTTGTC
GAGACAGAGAAGACTCTTGCGTTTCTGATAGGCACCTATTGGTCTTACTGACATCCACTTTGCCTTTCTC
TCCACAGGTAACATCACCACCCGGATCCGAGCCTCGGAGACTGGCTCTGATGAAGCCATCAAGTCCATCC
TAGAGCAAGCCAAGAGGGAGCTCCAAGTGCAGAAAACTGCAGAGCCGGCCCAGCCTTCCTCCGCATCCGG
CAGCGGGAACTCTGATGACGCCATCCGCTCCATCCTGCAGCAAGCCCGCCGGGAGATGGAGGCCCAGCAG
GCTGCCCTCGACCCTGCCTTAAAGCAGGCACCACTGTCCCAGAGTGACATCACCATCCTCACCCCCAAGC
TTCTGTCCACCTCGCCCATGCCCACCGTGTCCAGCTACCCACCTCTCGCCATCTCCCTGAAGAAGCCCTC
CGCAGCTCCTGAGGCCGGTGCCTCTGCTCTGCCGAACCCCCCGGCCCTCAAAAAGGAGGCCCAGGACGCC
CCCGGGCTGGACCCCCAGGGAGCAGCCGATTGTGCACAAGGGGTCCTGAGACAGGTGAAAAATGAGGTGG
GCCGCAGCGGTGCCTGGAAGGACCACTGGTGGAGCGCGGTGCAGCCGGAGAGAAGAAATGCCGCCTCCTC
CGAGGAGGCCAAGGCCGAAGAAACGGGCGGCGGGAAAGAGAAGGGCAGCGGTGGCAGCGGAGGTGGCAGC
CAGCCTCGGGCCGAGCGCAGTCAGCTCCAGGGACCCTCGTCGTCAGAGTACTGGAAGGAGTGGCCCAGCG
CTGAGTCCCCATACTCCCAGAGCTCAGAGCTGAGTCTGACCGGGGCCAGCCGCAGCGAGACACCACAGAA
CAGCCCCCTGCCATCCTCCCCGATCGTGCCCATGTCCAAGCCCACCAAGCCCTCGGTCCCCCCGCTGACC
CCCGAGCAGTACGAGGTCTACATGTACCAGGAGGTGGACACCATCGAGCTCACCCGGCAGGTTAAGGAAA
AGCTGGCCAAGAACGGCATCTGCCAGAGAATCTTCGGGGAGAAGGTGCTGGGCCTGTCCCAGGGCAGCGT
CAGCGACATGCTGTCCCGACCGAAGCCATGGAGCAAGCTGACGCAGAAAGGCCGAGAACCCTTCATCCGG
ATGCAGCTCTGGCTGAACGGCGAGCTAGGCCAGGGTGTTCTACCCGTCCAGGGCCAGCAGCAAGGGCCAG
TCCTCCACTCCGTGACATCGCTCCAGGACCCGCTGCAGCAGGGCTGTGTGAGCTCAGAAAGCACTCCAAA
GACCTCCGCCAGCTGCAGCCCTGCCCCTGAGTCCCCGATGAGTTCCAGTGAGTCGGTGAAGAGCCTGACC
GAGCTGGTCCAGCAGCCCTGTCCCCCCATCGAGGCGAGCAAGGACAGCAAGCCACCAGAGCCCAGTGACC
CGCCAGCATCCGACTCCCAGCCCACAACCCCGCTGCCTCTCTCCGGACACTCGGCCCTCAGCATCCAAGA
ATTAGTAGCCATGTCCCCGGAGCTGGACACCTACGGCATAACCAAGCGGGTGAAGGAGGTGCTGACGGAC
AACAACCTCGGCCAGCGCTTATTTGGGGAGACCATCTTAGGGCTCACCCAAGGCTCTGTCTCTGACCTCC
TTGCCCGCCCCAAACCCTGGCATAAGCTCAGTCTGAAAGGACGAGAGCCCTTCGTCCGGATGCAGCTGTG
GCTGAACGACCCCAACAATGTGGAGAAGCTGATGGACATGAAACGGATGGAGAAGAAAGCCTACATGAAG
CGGCGGCACAGCTCAGTCAGTGACAGCCAGCCCTGCGAACCGCCCTCTGTCGGCACCGAGTACAGCCAGG
GCGCCAGCCCCCAGCCCCAGCACCAGCTGAAGAAACCCCGGGTGGTGCTGGCTCCGGAGGAGAAGGAGGC
GCTGAAACGAGCGTATCAGCAAAAGCCATACCCGTCACCAAAAACCATCGAAGACCTCGCCACCCAGCTC
AACCTGAAAACCAGCACCGTCATCAACTGGTTCCACAACTACAGGTCTCGGATCCGCAGAGAACTGTTCA
TTGAGGAAATTCAGGCCGGGAGTCAGGGCCAGGCGGGCGCCAGCGACTCACCCTCGGCCCGCAGCGGCCG
GGCGGCGCCCAGCTCGGAGGGCGACAGCTGCGACGGCGTGGAGGCCACTGAGGGCCCAGGCAGCGCCGAC
ACCGAGGAGCCCAAGTCTCAGGGAGAGGCCGAGCGGGAGGAGGTGCCGCGGCCGGCGGAGCAGACGGAGC
CGCCGCCCTCGGGGACCCCGGGCCCGGACGACGCCCGCGACGACGACCACGAGGGAGGCCCCGTGGAAGG
CCCGGGGCCCCTGCCCAGCCCCGCCTCCGCGACCGCCACCGCCGCGCCCGCGGCCCCCGAGGACGCCGCT
ACCTCAGCCGCCGCCGCGCCGGGGGAGGGCCCCGCGGCCCCGAGCTCCGCGCCGCCGCCCAGCAACAGCA
GCAGCAGCAGCGCCCCCCGCAGGCCCAGCTCGCTGCAGAGCCTTTTCGGCCTCCCCGAGGCCGCGGGCGC
CCGGGACTCGCGCGACAACCCCCTGCGCAAGAAGAAGGCCGCGAACTTGAACAGCATCATCCACCGCCTG
GAGAAGGCCGCCAGCCGGGAGGAACCTATCGAATGGGAGTTCTGTACAGACTACAAAGACCATGACGGTG
ATTATAAAGATCATGACATCGACTACAAGGATGACGATGACAAGTAACTCGAGATAATCAACCTCTGGAT
TACAAAATTTGTGAAAGATTGACTGGTATTCTTAACTATGTTGCTCCTTTTACGCTATGTGGATACGCTG
CTTTAATGCCTTTGTATCATGCTATTGCTTCCCGTATGGCTTTCATTTTCTCCTCCTTGTATAAATCCTG
GTTAGTTCTTGCCACGGCGGAACTCATCGCCGCCTGCCTTGCCCGCTGCTGGACAGGGGCTCGGCTGTTG
GGCACTGACAATTCCGTGGTGTTTATTTGTGAAATTTGTGATGCTATTGCTTTATTTGTAACCATCTAGC
TTTATTTGTGAAATTTGTGATGCTATTGCTTTATTTGTAACCATTATAAGCTGCAATAAACAAGTTAACA
ACAACAATTGCATTCATTTTATGTTTCAGGTTCAGGGGGAGATGTGGGAGGTTTTTTAAAGATCTGGAGA
CCGGTGTGGCACGTGCGGACCGAGCGGCCGCAGGAACCCCTAGTGATGGAGTTGGCCACTCCCTCTCTGC
GCGCTCGCTCGCTCACTGAGGCCGGGCGACCAAAGGTCGCCCGACGCCCGGGCTTTGCCCGGGCGGCCTC
AGTGAGCGAGCGAGCGCGCAGCTGCCTGCAGGGGCGCCTGATGCGGTATTTTCTCCTTACGCATCTGTGC
GGTATTTCACACCGCATA
[95 nt withheld, positions 4779-4873]
T
[46 nt withheld, positions 4875-4920]
C
[141 nt withheld, positions 4922-5062]
CCTTTGACGTTGGAGTCCACGTTCTTT
[37 nt withheld, positions 5090-5126]
ACTCTATCTCGGGCTATTCTTTTGATTTATAAGGGATTTTGCCGATTTCGGTCTATTGGTTAAAAAATGA
GCTGATTTAACAAAAATTTAACGCGAATTTTAACAAAATATTAACGTTTACAATTTTATGGTGCACTCTC
AGTACAATCTGCTCTGATGCCGCATAGTTAAGCCAGCCCCGACACCCGCCAACACCCGCTGACGCGCCCT
GACGGGCTTGTCTGCTCCCGGCATCCGCTTACAGACAAGCTGTGACCGTCTCCGGGAGCTGCATGTGTCA
GAGGTTTTCACCGTCATCACCGAAACGCGCGAGACGAAAGGGCCTCGTGATACGCCTATTTTTATAGGTT
AATGTCATGATAATAATGGTTTCTTAGACGTCAGGTGGCACTTTTCGGGGAAATGTGCGCGGAACCCCTA
TTTGTTTATTTTTCTAAATACATTCAAATATGTATCCGCTCATGAGACAATAACCCTGATAAATGCTTCA
ATAATATTGAAAAAGGAAGAGTATGAGTATTCAACATTTCCGTGTCGCCCTTATTCCCTTTTTTGCGGCA
TTTTGCCTTCCTGTTTTTGCTCACCCAGAAACGCTGGTGAAAGTAAAAGATGCTGAAGATCAGTTGGGTG
CACGAGTGGGTTACATCGAACTGGATCTCAACAGCGGTAAGATCCTTGAGAGTTTTCGCCCCGAAGAACG
TTTTCCAATGATGAGCACTTTTAAAGTTCTGCTATGTGGCGCGGTATTATCCCGTATTGACGCCGGGCAA
GAGCAACTCGGTCGCCGCATACACTATTCTCAGAATGACTTGGTTGAGTACTCACCAGTCACAGAAAAGC
ATCTTACGGATGGCATGACAGTAAGAGAATTATGCAGTGCTGCCATAACCATGAGTGATAACACTGCGGC
CAACTTACTTCTGACAACGATCGGAGGACCGAAGGAGCTAACCGCTTTTTTGCACAACATGGGGGATCAT
GTAACTCGCCTTGATCGTTGGGAACCGGAGCTGAATGAAGCCATACCAAACGACGAGCGTGACACCACGA
TGCCTGTAGCAATGGCAACAACGTTGCGCAAACTATTAACTGGCGAACTACTTACTCTAGCTTCCCGGCA
ACAATTAATAGACTGGATGGAGGCGGATAAAGTTGCAGGACCACTTCTGCGCTCGGCCCTTCCGGCTGGC
TGGTTTATTGCTGATAAATCTGGAGCCGGTGAGCGTGGGTCTCGCGGTATCATTGCAGCACTGGGGCCAG
ATGGTAAGCCCTCCCGTATCGTAGTTATCTACACGACGGGGAGTCAGGCAACTATGGATGAACGAAATAG
ACAGATCGCTGAGATAGGTGCCTCACTGATTAAGCATTGGTAACTGTCAGACCAAGTTTACTCATATATA
CTTTAGATTGATTTAAAACTTCATTTTTAATTTAAAAGGATCTAGGTGAAGATCCTTTTTGATAATCTCA
TGACCAAAATCCCTTAACGTGAGTTTTCGTTCCACTGAGCGTCAGACCCCGTAGAAAAGATCAAAGGATC
TTCTTGAGATCCTTTTTTTCTGCGCGTAATCTGCTGCTTGCAAACAAAAAAACCACCGCTACCAGCGGTG
GTTTGTTTGCCGGATCAAGAGCTACCAACTCTTTTTCCGAAGGTAACTGGCTTCAGCAGAGCGCAGATAC
CAAATACTGTTCTTCTAGTGTAGCCGTAGTTAGGCCACCACTTCAAGAACTCTGTAGCACCGCCTACATA
CCTCGCTCTGCTAATCCTGTTACCAGTGGCTGCTGCCAGTGGCGATAAGTCGTGTCTTACCGGGTTGGAC
TCAAGACGATAGTTACCGGATAAGGCGCAGCGGTCGGGCTGAACGGGGGGTTCGTGCACACAGCCCAGCT
TGGAGCGAACGACCTACACCGAACTGAGATACCTACAGCGTGAGCTATGAGAAAGCGCCACGCTTCCCGA
AGGGAGAAAGGCGGACAGGTATCCGGTAAGCGGCAGGGTCGGAACAGGAGAGCGCACGAGGGAGCTTCCA
GGGGGAAACGCCTGGTATCTTTATAGTCCTGTCGGGTTTCGCCACCTCTGACTTGAGCGTCGATTTTTGT
GATGCTCGTCAGGGGGGCGGAGCCTATGGAAAAACGCCAGCAACGCGGCCTTTTTACGGTTCCTGGCCTT
TTGCTGGCCTTTTGCTCACATGT
